>Addgene plasmid #168922 | pEntry_HCoV-NL63-nsp16 | depositor full sequence | sequence record 327407 | Full Sequence
CTACCAGCGGTGGTTTGTTTGCCGGATCAAGAGCTACCAACTCTTTTTCCGAAGGTAACTGGCTTCAGCA
GAGCGCAGATACCAAATACTGTCCTTCTAGTGTAGCCGTAGTTAGGCCACCACTTCAAGAACTCTGTAGC
ACCGCCTACATACCTCGCTCTGCTAATCCTGTTACCAGTGGCTGCTGCCAGTGGCGATAAGTCGTGTCTT
ACCGGGTTGGACTCAAGACGATAGTTACCGGATAAGGCGCAGCGGTCGGGCTGAACGGGGGGTTCGTGCA
CACAGCCCAGCTTGGAGCGAACGACCTACACCGAACTGAGATACCTACAGCGTGAGCATTGAGAAAGCGC
CACGCTTCCCGAAGGGAGAAAGGCGGACAGGTATCCGGTAAGCGGCAGGGTCGGAACAGGAGAGCGCACG
AGGGAGCTTCCAGGGGGAAACGCCTGGTATCTTTATAGTCCTGTCGGGTTTCGCCACCTCTGACTTGAGC
GTCGATTTTTGTGATGCTCGTCAGGGGGGCGGAGCCTATGGAAAAACGCCAGCAACGCGGCCTTTTTACG
GTTCCTGGCCTTTTGCTGGCCTTTTGCTCACATGTTCTTTCCTGCGTTATCCCCTGATTCTGTGGATAAC
CGTATTACCGCCTTTGAGTGAGCTGATACCGCTCGCCGCAGCCGAACGACCGAGCGCAGCGAGTCAGTGA
GCGAGGAAGCGGAAGAGCGCCCAATACGCAAACCGCCTCTCCCCGCGCGTTGGCCGATTCATTAATGCAG
CTGGCACGACAGGTTTCCCGACTGGAAAGCGGGCAGTGAGCGCAACGCAATTAATACGCGTACCGCTAGC
CAGGAAGAGTTTGTAGAAACGCAAAAAGGCCATCCGTCAGGATGGCCTTCTGCTTAGTTTGATGCCTGGC
AGTTTATGGCGGGCGTCCTGCCCGCCACCCTCCGGGCCGTTGCTTCACAACGTTCAAATCCGCTCCCGGC
GGATTTGTCCTACTCAGGAGAGCGTTCACCGACAAACAACAGATAAAACGAAAGGCCCAGTCTTCCGACT
GAGCCTTTCGTTTTATTTGATGCCTGGCAGTTCCCTACTCTCGCGTTAACGCTAGCATGGATGTTTTCCC
AGTCACGACGTTGTAAAACGACGGCCAGTCTTAAGCTCGGGCCCCAAATAATGATTTTATTTTGACTGAT
AGTGACCTGTTCGTTGCAACAAATTGATGAGCAATGCTTTTTTATAATGCCAACTTTGTACAAAAAAGCA
GAAGGGCCGTCAAGGCCAGGATCCATGGGATCCTCTGCTGAATGGAAGTGTGGTTATGCTATGCCACAAA
TTTATAAGCTTCAACGTATGTGTTTGGAACCTTGTAATTTATATAATTATGGTGCTGGTATTAAGTTGCC
TAGTGGTATAATGTTAAATGTTGTTAAATACACTCAGCTTTGTCAATACCTAAATAGCACTACAATGTGC
GTACCTCATAATATGCGTGTTTTGCACTATGGTGCTGGTTCTGACAAAGGTGTGGCACCTGGTACAACTG
TTTTAAAACGTTGGCTACCACCCGATGCAATAATCATTGATAATGATATCAATGATTATGTTAGTGATGC
AGATTTTAGCATTACAGGTGATTGTGCTACTGTTTATCTTGAAGATAAGTTTGACTTACTTATTTCTGAT
ATGTATGATGGTAGAATTAAATTTTGTGATGGTGAAAATGTCTCTAAAGATGGGTTTTTTACTTATCTTA
ATGGTGTTATTAGAGAAAAATTAGCTATTGGTGGTAGTGTTGCCATTAAGATTACAGAATATAGTTGGAA
TAAGTATCTTTATGAATTAATACAAAGATTTGCTTTTTGGACTTTGTTTTGCACGTCTGTTAATACATCC
TCTTCAGAAGCTTTTCTTATTGGTATTAATTATTTAGGTGACTTTATTCAAGGTCCTTTTATAGCTGGTA
ACACTGTTCATGCTAATTATATATTTTGGCGTAATTCTACTATTATGTCTTTGTCATACAATTCAGTTTT
AGATTTAAGTAAGTTTGAATGTAAACATAAAGCCACTGTTGTTGTTACACTTAAAGATAGTGATGTAAAT
GATATGGTTTTGAGTTTGATTAAGAGTGGTAGGTTGTTGTTACGCAATAATGGTCGTTTTGGTGGTTTTA
GTAATCATTTAGTCTCAACTAAACTTAATTAAGACGCGATCGCGGCCTCATGGGCCCAGCTTTCTTGTAC
AAAGTTGGCATTATAAAAAATAATTGCTCATCAATTTGTTGCAACGAACAGGTCACTATCAGTCAAAATA
AAATCATTATTTGCCATCCAGCTGATATCCCCTATAGTGAGTCGTATTACATGGTCATAGCTGTTTCCTG
GCAGCTCTGGCCCGTGTCTCAAAATCTCTGATGTTACATTGCACAAGATAAAAATATATCATCATGCCTC
CTCTAGACCAGCCAGGACAGAAATGCCTCGACTTCGCTGCTGCCCAAGGTTGCCGGGTGACGCACACCGT
GGAAACGGATGAAGGCACGAACCCAGTGGACATAAGCCTGTTCGGTTCGTAAGCTGTAATGCAAGTAGCG
TATGCGCTCACGCAACTGGTCCAGAACCTTGACCGAACGCAGCGGTGGTAACGGCGCAGTGGCGGTTTTC
ATGGCTTGTTATGACTGTTTTTTTGGGGTACAGTCTATGCCTCGGGCATCCAAGCAGCAAGCGCGTTACG
CCGTGGGTCGATGTTTGATGTTATGGAGCAGCAACGATGTTACGCAGCAGGGCAGTCGCCCTAAAACAAA
GTTAAACATCATGAGGGAAGCGGTGATCGCCGAAGTATCGACTCAACTATCAGAGGTAGTTGGCGTCATC
GAGCGCCATCTCGAACCGACGTTGCTGGCCGTACATTTGTACGGCTCCGCAGTGGATGGCGGCCTGAAGC
CACACAGTGATATTGATTTGCTGGTTACGGTGACCGTAAGGCTTGATGAAACAACGCGGCGAGCTTTGAT
CAACGACCTTTTGGAAACTTCGGCTTCCCCTGGAGAGAGCGAGATTCTCCGCGCTGTAGAAGTCACCATT
GTTGTGCACGACGACATCATTCCGTGGCGTTATCCAGCTAAGCGCGAACTGCAATTTGGAGAATGGCAGC
GCAATGACATTCTTGCAGGTATCTTCGAGCCAGCCACGATCGACATTGATCTGGCTATCTTGCTGACAAA
AGCAAGAGAACATAGCGTTGCCTTGGTAGGTCCAGCGGCGGAGGAACTCTTTGATCCGGTTCCTGAACAG
GATCTATTTGAGGCGCTAAATGAAACCTTAACGCTATGGAACTCGCCGCCCGACTGGGCTGGCGATGAGC
GAAATGTAGTGCTTACGTTGTCCCGCATTTGGTACAGCGCAGTAACCGGCAAAATCGCGCCGAAGGATGT
CGCTGCCGACTGGGCAATGGAGCGCCTGCCGGCCCAGTATCAGCCCGTCATACTTGAAGCTAGACAGGCT
TATCTTGGACAAGAAGAAGATCGCTTGGCCTCGCGCGCAGATCAGTTGGAAGAATTTGTCCACTACGTGA
AAGGCGAGATCACCAAGGTAGTCGGCAAATAACCCTCGAGCCACCCATGACCAAAATCCCTTAACGTGAG
TTACGCGTCGTTCCACTGAGCGTCAGACCCCGTAGAAAAGATCAAAGGATCTTCTTGAGATCCTTTTTTT
CTGCGCGTAATCTGCTGCTTGCAAACAAAAAAACCACCG
Features (pLannotate 1.2.2; 12 found; start..end, strand, type, name):
    717..809     +  CDS            lacI (fragment): lac repressor; lacI; The lac repressor binds to the lac operator to inhibit transcription in E. coli. This inhibition can be relieved by adding lactose or isopropyl-β-D-thiogalactopyranoside (IPTG).
    864..891     -  terminator     rrnB T2 terminator: transcription terminator T2 from the E. coli rrnB gene
   1023..1066    +  terminator     rrnB T1 terminator: Escherichia coli rrnB; transcription terminator T1 from the E. coli rrnB gene
   1113..1149    -  CDS            lacZα (fragment): LacZα fragment of β-galactosidase; lacZ fragment
   1165..1261    +  protein_bind   attL1: mutant version of attL; recombination site for the Gateway® LR reaction LR Clonase™
   1294..2190    +  CDS            rep (fragment): R1AB_CVPFS - Protein inferred from homology: Swiss-Prot protein existence level 3. NendoU is a Mn(2+)-dependent, uridylate-specific enzyme, which leaves 2'-3'-cyclic phosphates 5' to the cleaved bond. From Porcine transmissible gastroenteritis coronavirus (strain FS772/70) (TGEV).
   2225..2323    -  protein_bind   attL2: mutant version of attL; recombination site for the Gateway® LR reaction LR Clonase™
   2341..2359    -  promoter       T7 promoter: promoter for bacteriophage T7 RNA polymerase
   2549..2572    +  promoter       Pc promoter (fragment): intI1 (promoter lies within the coding sequence); class 1 integron promoter
   2748..2804    +  CDS            GmR (fragment): gentamycin acetyltransferase; aacC1; confers resistance to gentamycin
   2811..3602    +  CDS            SmR: aminoglycoside adenylyltransferase (Murphy, 1985); aadA; confers resistance to spectinomycin and streptomycin
   3695..534     +  rep_origin     ori (across the origin): high-copy-number ColE1/pMB1/pBR322/pUC origin of replication
