>Addgene plasmid #168922 | pEntry_HCoV-NL63-nsp16 | addgene full sequence | sequence record 446239 | Addgene NGS Result
TTGAGATCCTTTTTTTCTGCGCGTAATCTGCTGCTTGCAAACAAAAAAACCACCGCTACCAGCGGTGGTT
TGTTTGCCGGATCAAGAGCTACCAACTCTTTTTCCGAAGGTAACTGGCTTCAGCAGAGCGCAGATACCAA
ATACTGTTCTTCTAGTGTAGCCGTAGTTAGGCCACCACTTCAAGAACTCTGTAGCACCGCCTACATACCT
CGCTCTGCTAATCCTGTTACCAGTGGCTGCTGCCAGTGGCGATAAGTCGTGTCTTACCGGGTTGGACTCA
AGACGATAGTTACCGGATAAGGCGCAGCGGTCGGGCTGAACGGGGGGTTCGTGCACACAGCCCAGCTTGG
AGCGAACGACCTACACCGAACTGAGATACCTACAGCGTGAGCTATGAGAAAGCGCCACGCTTCCCGAAGG
GAGAAAGGCGGACAGGTATCCGGTAAGCGGCAGGGTCGGAACAGGAGAGCGCACGAGGGAGCTTCCAGGG
GGAAACGCCTGGTATCTTTATAGTCCTGTCGGGTTTCGCCACCTCTGACTTGAGCGTCGATTTTTGTGAT
GCTCGTCAGGGGGGCGGAGCCTATGGAAAAACGCCAGCAACGCGGCCTTTTTACGGTTCCTGGCCTTTTG
CTGGCCTTTTGCTCACATGTTCTTTCCTGCGTTATCCCCTGATTCTGTGGATAACCGTATTACCGCCTTT
GAGTGAGCTGATACCGCTCGCCGCAGCCGAACGACCGAGCGCAGCGAGTCAGTGAGCGAGGAAGCGGAAG
AGCGCCCAATACGCAAACCGCCTCTCCCCGCGCGTTGGCCGATTCATTAATGCAGCTGGCACGACAGGTT
TCCCGACTGGAAAGCGGGCAGTGAGCGCAACGCAATTAATACGCGTACCGCTAGCCAGGAAGAGTTTGTA
GAAACGCAAAAAGGCCATCCGTCAGGATGGCCTTCTGCTTAGTTTGATGCCTGGCAGTTTATGGCGGGCG
TCCTGCCCGCCACCCTCCGGGCCGTTGCTTCACAACGTTCAAATCCGCTCCCGGCGGATTTGTCCTACTC
AGGAGAGCGTTCACCGACAAACAACAGATAAAACGAAAGGCCCAGTCTTCCGACTGAGCCTTTCGTTTTA
TTTGATGCCTGGCAGTTCCCTACTCTCGCGTTAACGCTAGCATGGATGTTTTCCCAGTCACGACGTTGTA
AAAGGGGTTTGAGGGCCAATGGAACGAAAACGTACGTTAAGGAGATAATTCGTTGTTTATATTTAAATTT
AGAGCTCTCAGTTCCCCTTTTAAAATATCCTCTGGCAACGTGAATGTATAATGGCCCAACATATTGATAT
GCCCGTGCATCAGGGGAGATAGCCGAGCGATATCTTCATCTATAATTTCTTCGCCATTACGGCGCATCCA
GCTCAACGCTTCCTCCATATAGAGCGTGTTCCACAGAACCACTGCATTAGTAACCAGGCCCAGCGCCCCC
AGTTGATCTTCCTGCCCTTCACGATAACGCTTTCTGATCTCTCCGCGTTGTCCGTAACAAATCGCACGAG
CCACAGCGTGGCGGCCTTCTCCTCGATTAAGCTGCGTCAGGATCCGCCGACGATAATCTTCATCATCAAT
ATAATTGAGGAGATATAGCGTTTTGTTTACACGCCCTACTTCCATAATTGCCTGTGCCAGTCCTGATGGG
CGCGAGCTTTTCAGTAAAGAGCGAATGAGTTCTGACGCATGAATTGTACCCAACTTCAGCGAACCAGCGG
TTCGCATCATCTCATCCCACTGACTCTCCGCTTTTGACAGATCTGCATATCCTCGGGCCAACTTATCCAG
TACTCCGTAGTTTGCCGATTTATTCACCCGCCAGAACACCGCCTCACCTGCATCGGCAAGCCGGGGGGAA
AACTGATACCCCAGTAGCCAGAACAGACCGAAAATAATATCGCTGCTACCCGCAGTGTCTGTCATGATTT
CAACTGGATTCAGCCCTGTCTGCTGCTCAAGAAGTCCTTCCAGTACAAAAATCGAATCCCGTAATGTACC
GGGTACCACAATGCCATGGAACCCAGAGTACTGATCAGATACGAAGTTATACCAGGTGATGCCTCGTCCA
GAACCAAAATATTTTCTGTTAGATCCTGAGTTGATGGTCTTCACTGGTGTGACAAAGCGCATGCCGTCAG
CTGATGCCACTTCTCCACCTCCCCAACGACCAGCAAGCTCCAGTGTGGACTGAAAATCAACCAGGCGGGC
ATTGGCGCTGACCAGCGTTTCTGCACGAAGGTAATTCTGTTTCACCCAACTGAGCCGATGGCGGGTCAGT
GCTGGTATATTGTGCTTTATCAGCGGTTCCAGTCCGATATTACAGGCTTCAGCCATCAATACCGCACATA
AACTGATGTGCAAATCTTGCGCTCGAGCACCAGATTCACTGACATGCGCAAACTCATGTGTAAATCCTGT
CTGGGCATCTATCTCAAGTAACAGTTCCGTTAAATCTACCGGTGGGAGTAGCTGTTTGATCCGATTATTT
AGACGAAGCAATGATGGTGGCTCTTCCTGTTTCTCCAGACAACTGATAGTCAGGGATGGATATTTACCTT
CATTACAGATATGAACTTCCGCATTCTTTTCAAATCGTGATGCCACGGCTTTCCAGGTCTCATCCAGCTG
AATAGCCAGTTGTTGCACACCTTTACGTCCATCGACAGGATGTCCCAGTGCCCGACAGACAGGAATACGC
TGAGTCTGCCACTCTTCACCTTGCAACAACTTCTCGCGAGGATCTCCCCAGCGATCACTGTTTTCAAGCC
AGATGTCCCGGCGGCGCAGTGCATCCTGAAGGCGTTCCAGCAAACATAGTGAATAACCTGCACGCTGTAT
CCGTCCCTCCGCATCGTATACGAGGCGTTTCCAGGGACCGGTGATAATATGTTCAGGCGCATCATCAAGG
ATGCGCTTTTTCGAACCATTCAGTTCTGCCAGATAATGAATCGCAGCCAGTACATGTTCACCTGCCGGTG
CCGCACGGAAATGCAGGTCCCGCAACACCGCCGGAAGAAAACGTTTAACCCGACCGTACTGCTCAACCAT
TTCGTCATGGAAATTATTGTTCTGTGGACGAGCAAGTTCATTAACCTTGCTTACAGATTCTGCCAGTCTG
TTTTTGGGTACGCACTTGAAGATAACCTGCCTGAGATCTGGGACATCTGTATTATCATCCAGCAACAATG
CACATGCCCGCGCCAGTAACAATGCGGCCTGATCAAGATCTTTCAGTGTCCTGAGTCTTTTTTTTTGCCC
GGTTTTCTTTGCTTCGCGGATAATGTCCAGAATTAGCATATCAAGCACATCAACGGCATCGTCTAATGCC
GTTATTTCCTGTGCTTTAACGAATGCAGTAAGTACAGCAAGCTTTCTCTGCTGTGGCATTCGAGCGATAT
ATTTTACCGACGCCATGCCAGCATAACGAGCCAGATTACGCAGTTGAATGGCAGGCAGACCGGAAAAGTT
CAGTCGGGAAAACTCAAGACTTCGTAATCGGATATATCGTTCCAGCGCTTCATTAAACGCAGGTCCACTG
ACTGTAACAGGGCCTTTTTTCAACTGTTCCAGTGCTGATACACGCTGACCTTCCGGAATGACCAGAAGCT
CCATCACTTGAGCTGCCTGCCATTTGTTCGGCAGTGCGGCCAGCTTTTTCCACAGCCGCTGATTTGCCCT
TTCACGAATTTCACTGATGAGACGTACTAGTGTGGTTGCTCCGGGCAGTAATACCTTATTTTGAAGCAAC
CATGCAGTGGCAAAATCAAACATCAGACCCGGTCGCTCATTACTGAGCCACGCCCGGGTATATAGCAGAC
GCTTCAGGCGGAAAGACCATGGAAAATCACCAAATTCATGATAGCCGTAATATTCCTTAATTAATGCAGT
ATGTTCTCTAAGGGTAGTGTCCCGTTCAGCATAGCGGGAGAGAACTTCTGGACGGTGGATATTAAGCTGT
ACCGCGACAAAATGTTGAACACCAGGCAGAACCTGAGTTAAATCCGTCAGAAATGTTCCCAGAAAACGGG
CTGTGGTGAGCTGAAGCGCAATGCCCAGCCTATTATGTTTGCCCCGTCGTTGGTTAATGAAGGCCAGATC
CCGTTCATCAAGATGAAAATAGCGCGCCAGTTGCACGTCATTAGGTTCTGCAGCATAACAACCGTAATTC
TGTTTTTGGTCAGAGGTTAGAAAGTCGACAGGCATATCAGGCTCCCTACCTGACAGTTATTCATTAACAA
TTTTGCAACCGTCCGAAATATTATAAATTATCGCACACATAAAAACAGTGCTGTTAATGTGTCTATTAAA
TCGATTTTTTGTTATAACAGACACTGCTTGTCCGATATTTGATTTAGGATACATTTTTATGCGACTTTTT
GGTTACGCACGGGTATCAACCAGCCAGCAATCTCTCGATATTCAGGTTCGGGCACTCAAAGACGCAGGCG
TGAAAGCAAATCGCATCTTTACTGACAAGGCATCGGGCAGTTCAAGCGATCGGAAAGGGCTGGACTTGCT
GAGGATGAAGGTGGAGGAAGGTGACGTCATCTTGGTGAAGAAACTTGACCGCCTTGGGCGCGATACTGCT
GACATGATCCAGTTAATAAAAGAGTTTGACGCCCAAGGTGTATCCATTCGGTTTATTGATGACGGAATCA
GTACCGATGGGGAGATGGGTAAAATGGTTGTCACTATTCTATCTGCAGTGGCCCAGGCAGAACGACAGAG
AATACTAGAGCGTACCAATGAAGGTCGCCAAGAGGCAATGGCAAAAGGAGTTGTTTTTGGTAGAAAAAGA
AAAATAGATAGAGATGCAGTATTAAATATGTGGCAACAGGGGTTAGGTGCCTCACATATATCAAAAACAA
TGAATATTGCTCGTTCAACAGTATATAAAGTAATAAATGAAAGCAACTAACATAAAAGGTTGAATATGGA
ATTGAATATTACTTCAAAGTCTAATCCGTTTGGTGATACGACAGCAGAAAATGATAAAAAGATGTTGAGT
AATGCTTTCATTGAAACTGCTGACTTTAGGACTCTAATTGAAACTGATGACAGGACCATTGTTGTTGGTA
GACGAGGGACAGGTAAAAGTGCTTTATTTATTCAGCTAAATGAGCATTGGAAGAAAGACAAAAAAATATT
AATCCTGAGTTTCTCACCAGACGATTCTCAAATTATTGGTTTCAGATCAATGTTGAAACCATTTACAGGA
TCATTTAATTTAGCAAGGGCAGCAACAAGACTATTATGGCGATACGCTATGCTAATGGAGATAGCATCAT
ATATATCATCTCATTACAAATTGTCATCTCAAATATCATCAGAAACATTGTTGAATGAACATTTGAAAAA
ATGGAATTCTGCACAAGGTGACATTTTAAGAAAGTGTAGGCTTGTCGCAAAGGAGTATTTAGATGAAAAT
AACCCAGAAGAATCAATTGGTGATCTTCAATTCAATTTGAATATCTCAGAAATAGAAAATAATATAGTAT
CACTTCTTGAACGCTCAGACAGGAAAGTTGTCATATTAATGGATAAGCTAGATGAGGCGTATGAACCGGA
TAATATAGGAATTGGAATCATTGCAGGTCTAGCATATGCATCTATTGAATTAAATCAAAAAGCAAAATGC
ATTCGTCCAATAATTTTTTTAAGGGATAATATATTTAGGTCGCTATCAAAGGAAGATCCTGATTACTCGA
GAAATATAGAGGGTCAAGTCATAAGGTTGCATTGGGACTGGGCACAACTCCTAATGCTGTCAGCTAAAAG
AATGAAAGTAGCATTTAAGCTAGATATTGAGAAAGATCAACGAGTTTGGGATAGATGCACAGCGGATGAT
CTTAAAGGGAGGAATGGTTTTAAGCGATGTTTGCAATTTACCCTTTACCGGCCCAGGGATTTACTATCAT
TGTTGAATGAAGCTTTTTTTTCCGCATTCAGAGAGAATAGAGAAACTATCATAAACACTGACCTAGAATA
TGCAGCCAAGTCAATTTCCATGGCCAGACTTGAAGATCTCTGGAAAGAGTATCAGAAGATCTTTCCTTCA
ATACAGGTTATAACTAGTGCATTTCGTAGCATTGAACCTGAATTAACAGTTTATACGTGCTTAAAAAAAA
TAGAAGCATCTTTCGAATTAATCGAAGAAAATGGAGATCCTAAAATAACGTCTGAAATACAGTTGTTAAA
GGCAAGTGGAATTCTCCAAAGTTTGTATAGTGTAGGATTTGTTGGTATTCGTGATAAAAACACCTCATCC
TATTCATTTTGCCATGACGGGCGAACTCCAGATAAAGGTTTTGAAAGTAATGAGAAATTATTAATTCATC
CATGTTACTGGCTTGGTTTGAATCTAAATCGTAATGCACTTGCTCCAGAGGAAGCAGAGGAGATAAATGA
CGAATATGATATTAATATTATTTCAGATAATTCAGCCATTAGAAATAAAACAATAGGTCAAATAACTACT
CATCTAGATCAGATACCGATAGGAAATGAAGGTGCCACTGAATTTGAACAATGGTGTTTAGACGCACTAA
GAATAGTATTTGCATCCCACCTAACAGACATCAAGTCCCATCCAAATGGTAACGCAGTTCAGAGACGAGA
TATTATAGGCACCAATGGTGGCAAATCTGATTTTTGGAAACGAGTATTGGAGGACTATAAAACAAGACAA
GTTGTTTTTGATGCTAAAAATTTTGAAGAATTAGGTCCATCTGAGTATAGACAATTACAATCATATTTAA
CAGGTCCGTATGGAAAGCTCGGTTTTATAATTAATAGAGATGAGAGTGAGGTATTGAAATCAGGAAAAGA
TTTAGATTGGACAAAGGAAATGTATCAATCCCATAATTCATTAATAATAAAGTTACCTGCGAAATATATA
TCTAAACTGCTGCAGAAATTAAGAAATCCTGAAAAACATGACGCTATAGATAGACAGATGGGGAAACTTT
TAACTTTATATGAAACATCATATATGGCTATTAAAAGCACCCAAAAGAAAAGAAGAAAATAAAATCAGCT
ACAACATACGAAAGGGTCCCTGAAAAGGGACCTTTGTATACTGTATTATAATCAATAAGTTATACCATAA
ACGTACGTTTTCGTTCCATTGGCCCTCAAACCCCTAAAACGACGGCCAGTCTTAAGCTCGGGCCCCAAAT
AATGATTTTATTTTGACTGATAGTGACCTGTTCGTTGCAACAAATTGATGAGCAATGCTTTTTTATAATG
CCAACTTTGTACAAAAAAGCAGAAGGGCCGTCAAGGCCAGGATCCATGGGATCCTCTGCTGAATGGAAGT
GTGGTTATGCTATGCCACAAATTTATAAGCTTCAACGTATGTGTTTGGAACCTTGTAATTTATATAATTA
TGGTGCTGGTATTAAGTTGCCTAGTGGTATAATGTTAAATGTTGTTAAATACACTCAGCTTTGTCAATAC
CTAAATAGCACTACAATGTGCGTACCTCATAATATGCGTGTTTTGCACTATGGTGCTGGTTCTGACAAAG
GTGTGGCACCTGGTACAACTGTTTTAAAACGTTGGCTACCACCCGATGCAATAATCATTGATAATGATAT
CAATGATTATGTTAGTGATGCAGATTTTAGCATTACAGGTGATTGTGCTACTGTTTATCTTGAAGATAAG
TTTGACTTACTTATTTCTGATATGTATGATGGTAGAATTAAATTTTGTGATGGTGAAAATGTCTCTAAAG
ATGGGTTTTTTACTTATCTTAATGGTGTTATTAGAGAAAAATTAGCTATTGGTGGTAGTGTTGCCATTAA
GATTACAGAATATAGTTGGAATAAGTATCTTTATGAATTAATACAAAGATTTGCTTTTTGGACTTTGTTT
TGCACGTCTGTTAATACATCCTCTTCAGAAGCTTTTCTTATTGGTATTAATTATTTAGGTGACTTTATTC
AAGGTCCTTTTATAGCTGGTAACACTGTTCATGCTAATTATATATTTTGGCGTAATTCTACTATTATGTC
TTTGTCATACAATTCAGTTTTAGATTTAAGTAAGTTTGAATGTAAACATAAAGCCACTGTTGTTGTTACA
CTTAAAGATAGTGATGTAAATGATATGGTTTTGAGTTTGATTAAGAGTGGTAGGTTGTTGTTACGCAATA
ATGGTCGTTTTGGTGGTTTTAGTAATCATTTAGTCTCAACTAAACTTAATTAAGACGCGATCGCGGCCTC
ATGGGCCCAGCTTTCTTGTACAAAGTTGGCATTATAAAAAATAATTGCTCATCAATTTGTTGCAACGAAC
AGGTCACTATCAGTCAAAATAAAATCATTATTTGCCATCCAGCTGATATCCCCTATAGTGAGTCGTATTA
CATGGTCATAGCTGTTTCCTGGCAGCTCTGGCCCGTGTCTCAAAATCTCTGATGTTACATTGCACAAGAT
AAAAATATATCATCATGCCTCCTCTAGACCAGCCAGGACAGAAATGCCTCGACTTCGCTGCTACCCAAGG
TTGCCGGGTGACGCACACCGTGGAAACGGATGAAGGCACGAACCCAGTGGACATAAGCCTGTTCGGTTCG
TAAGCTGTAATGCAAGTAGCGTATGCGCTCACGCAACTGGTCCAGAACCTTGACCGAACGCAGCGGTGGT
AACGGCGCAGTGGCGGTTTTCATGGCTTGTTATGACTGTTTTTTTGGGGTACAGTCTATGCCTCGGGCAT
CCAAGCAGCAAGCGCGTTACGCCGTGGGTCGATGTTTGATGTTATGGAGCAGCAACGATGTTACGCAGCA
GGGCAGTCGCCCTAAAACAAAGTTAAACATTATGAGGGAAGCGGTGATCGCCGAAGTATCGACTCAACTA
TCAGAGGTAGTTGGCGTCATCGAGCGCCATCTCGAACCGACGTTGCTGGCCGTACATTTGTACGGCTCCG
CAGTGGATGGCGGCCTGAAGCCACACAGTGATATTGATTTGCTGGTTACGGTGACCGTAAGGCTTGATGA
AACAACGCGGCGAGCTTTGATCAACGACCTTTTGGAAACTTCGGCTTCCCCTGGAGAGAGCGAGATTCTC
CGCGCTGTAGAAGTCACCATTGTTGTGCACGACGACATCATTCCGTGGCGTTATCCAGCTAAGCGCGAAC
TGCAATTTGGAGAATGGCAGCGCAATGACATTCTTGCAGGTATCTTCGAGCCAGCCACGATCGACATTGA
TCTGGCTATCTTGCTGACAAAAGCAAGAGAACATAGCGTTGCCTTGGTAGGTCCAGCGGCGGAGGAACTC
TTTGATCCGGTTCCTGAACAGGATCTATTTGAGGCGCTAAATGAAACCTTAACGCTATGGAACTCGCCGC
CCGACTGGGCTGGCGATGAGCGAAATGTAGTGCTTACGTTGTCCCGCATTTGGTACAGCGCAGTAACCGG
CAAAATCGCGCCGAAGGATGTCGCTGCCGACTGGGCAATGGAGCGCCTGCCGGCCCAGTATCAGCCCGTC
ATACTTGAAGCTAGACAGGCTTATCTTGGACAAGAAGAAGATCGCTTGGCCTCGCGCGCAGATCAGTTGG
AAGAATTTGTCCACTACGTGAAAGGCGAGATCACCAAGGTAGTCGGCAAATAACCCTCGAGCCACCCATG
ACCAAAATCCCTTAACGTGAGTTACGCGTCGTTCCACTGAGCGTCAGACCCCGTAGAAAAGATCAAAGGA
TCTTC
Features (pLannotate 1.2.2; 15 found; start..end, strand, type, name):
      1..589     +  rep_origin     ori: high-copy-number ColE1/pMB1/pBR322/pUC origin of replication
    772..864     +  CDS            lacI (fragment): lac repressor; lacI; The lac repressor binds to the lac operator to inhibit transcription in E. coli. This inhibition can be relieved by adding lactose or isopropyl-β-D-thiogalactopyranoside (IPTG).
    919..946     -  terminator     rrnB T2 terminator: transcription terminator T2 from the E. coli rrnB gene
   1078..1121    +  terminator     rrnB T1 terminator: Escherichia coli rrnB; transcription terminator T1 from the E. coli rrnB gene
   1168..1193    -  CDS            lacZα (fragment): LacZα fragment of β-galactosidase; lacZ fragment
   1230..4235    -  CDS            tnpA: TNPA_ECOLI - Protein inferred from homology: Swiss-Prot protein existence level 3. Required for transposition of transposon Tn1000. From Escherichia coli (strain K12).
   4399..4947    +  CDS            tnpR: TNR1_ECOLI - Experimental evidence at protein level: Swiss-Prot protein existence level 1. This protein catalyzes the site-specific recombination of the transposon and also regulates its frequency of transposition. From Escherichia coli (strain K12).
   5686..6237    +  CDS            ALTA2: ALTA2_ALTAL - Experimental evidence at protein level: Swiss-Prot protein existence level 1. From Alternaria alternata (Alternaria rot fungus) (Torula alternata).
   7206..7302    +  protein_bind   attL1: mutant version of attL; recombination site for the Gateway® LR reaction LR Clonase™
   7335..8231    +  CDS            rep (fragment): R1AB_CVPFS - Protein inferred from homology: Swiss-Prot protein existence level 3. NendoU is a Mn(2+)-dependent, uridylate-specific enzyme, which leaves 2'-3'-cyclic phosphates 5' to the cleaved bond. From Porcine transmissible gastroenteritis coronavirus (strain FS772/70) (TGEV).
   8266..8364    -  protein_bind   attL2: mutant version of attL; recombination site for the Gateway® LR reaction LR Clonase™
   8382..8400    -  promoter       T7 promoter: promoter for bacteriophage T7 RNA polymerase
   8590..8613    +  promoter       Pc promoter (fragment): intI1 (promoter lies within the coding sequence); class 1 integron promoter
   8789..8845    +  CDS            GmR (fragment): gentamycin acetyltransferase; aacC1; confers resistance to gentamycin
   8852..9643    +  CDS            SmR: aminoglycoside adenylyltransferase (Murphy, 1985); aadA; confers resistance to spectinomycin and streptomycin
