[The description below was written by a language model from this plasmid's Addgene catalogue record and pLannotate feature annotations shown in this document.]
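Description:
pEntry_HCoV-NL63-nsp16 is a Gateway-compatible Entry clone built on the pENTR223.1*SfiI backbone. It carries the coding sequence for non-structural protein 16 (nsp16) of human coronavirus NL63, a mature product of the ORF1ab replicase polyprotein. The roughly 900 bp insert was made by gene synthesis and cloned between two SfiI sites. According to the depositor, the 5′ linker supplies a start codon flanked by BamHI sites, and the 3′ linker supplies a stop codon within a PacI site, followed by an AsiSI site. The automated annotation labels the insert as a coronavirus replicase fragment by homology to the TGEV polyprotein, which reflects similarity rather than its true origin. The ORF sits between attL1 and attL2, so an LR recombination reaction can transfer it into any attR-containing destination vector for expression or interaction assays. The Entry vector has no promoter positioned to express the insert. A T7 promoter lies just outside attL2, and rrnB T1/T2 terminators upstream of attL1 insulate the cassette. The plasmid replicates in E. coli from a high-copy ColE1/pUC-type origin and is selected with spectinomycin through the aadA (SmR) gene.

The two sequence records differ. The depositor's reference sequence is about 3.7 kb, whereas the repository's sequencing result is about 9.7 kb. The extra roughly 6 kb lies in the backbone between the lacZα remnant and attL1 and encodes the Tn1000 tnpA transposase and tnpR resolvase, consistent with the transposon insertion noted by the depositor. An "ALTA2" homology hit within this region is probably an annotation artefact. The attL sites, insert, origin and resistance marker appear intact, and the depositor states that the plasmid remains usable for Gateway cloning. It belongs to a collection of human coronavirus protein-coding Entry clones.
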