Addgene plasmid #168922: pEntry_HCoV-NL63-nsp16
Purpose: Gateway-compatible Entry vector
Depositing lab: Pascal Falter-Braun. Depositing organization: Helmholtz Munich. Publication: A resource of human coronavirus protein-coding sequences in a flexible, multipurpose Gateway Entry clone collection. Weller B, Lin CW, Pogoutse O, Sauer M, Marin-de la Rosa N, Strobel A, Young V, Knapp JJ, Rayhan A, Falter C, Kim DK, Roth FP, Falter-Braun P. G3 (Bethesda). 2023 Jul 5;13(7):jkad105. doi: 10.1093/g3journal/jkad105. PubMed 37267226.
Backbone
  Vector backbone: pENTR223.1*SfiI
  Backbone size w/o insert (bp): 2800
  Vector type: Gateway-compatible Entry vector
Growth in bacteria
  Bacterial resistance: Spectinomycin, 50 μg/mL
  Growth temperature: 37°C
  Growth strain: DH5alpha
  Copy number: High Copy
Gene/Insert
  Gene/Insert name: HCoV-NL63-nsp16 (alt name: nsp16)
  Species: Other
  Insert size (bp): 903
  Entrez Gene: ORF1ab (a.k.a. HCNV63gp1)
  Cloning method: Restriction Enzyme; 5′ cloning site SfiI (unknown if destroyed); 3′ cloning site SfiI (unknown if destroyed)
  Sequencing primers: 5′ M13 uni (-21); 3′ M13 rev (-29)
Resource information
  A portion of this plasmid was derived from a plasmid made by: Synthesized by Twist Bioscience
Terms and licenses: Academic/Nonprofit Terms; Industry Terms: Not Available to Industry
Depositor comments: 5'-linker: SfiI-BamHI-ATG-BamHI (GGCCGTCAaggccaggatccatgggatcc), 3'-linker: PacI-TAA-AsiSI-SfiI (cttaatTAAgacgcgatcgcggcctcatGGGCC). Please note that a transposon was detected in the plasmid backbone. The plasmid is still useful for gateway cloning. Please see the Addgene NGS result for reference.
How to cite: pEntry_HCoV-NL63-nsp16 was a gift from Pascal Falter-Braun (Addgene plasmid # 168922 ; http://n2t.net/addgene:168922 ; RRID:Addgene_168922)
