>Addgene plasmid #168922 | pEntry_HCoV-NL63-nsp16 | depositor partial sequence | sequence record 327408 | gene-specific Insert sequence
TCTGCTGAATGGAAGTGTGGTTATGCTATGCCACAAATTTATAAGCTTCAACGTATGTGTTTGGAACCTT
GTAATTTATATAATTATGGTGCTGGTATTAAGTTGCCTAGTGGTATAATGTTAAATGTTGTTAAATACAC
TCAGCTTTGTCAATACCTAAATAGCACTACAATGTGCGTACCTCATAATATGCGTGTTTTGCACTATGGT
GCTGGTTCTGACAAAGGTGTGGCACCTGGTACAACTGTTTTAAAACGTTGGCTACCACCCGATGCAATAA
TCATTGATAATGATATCAATGATTATGTTAGTGATGCAGATTTTAGCATTACAGGTGATTGTGCTACTGT
TTATCTTGAAGATAAGTTTGACTTACTTATTTCTGATATGTATGATGGTAGAATTAAATTTTGTGATGGT
GAAAATGTCTCTAAAGATGGGTTTTTTACTTATCTTAATGGTGTTATTAGAGAAAAATTAGCTATTGGTG
GTAGTGTTGCCATTAAGATTACAGAATATAGTTGGAATAAGTATCTTTATGAATTAATACAAAGATTTGC
TTTTTGGACTTTGTTTTGCACGTCTGTTAATACATCCTCTTCAGAAGCTTTTCTTATTGGTATTAATTAT
TTAGGTGACTTTATTCAAGGTCCTTTTATAGCTGGTAACACTGTTCATGCTAATTATATATTTTGGCGTA
ATTCTACTATTATGTCTTTGTCATACAATTCAGTTTTAGATTTAAGTAAGTTTGAATGTAAACATAAAGC
CACTGTTGTTGTTACACTTAAAGATAGTGATGTAAATGATATGGTTTTGAGTTTGATTAAGAGTGGTAGG
TTGTTGTTACGCAATAATGGTCGTTTTGGTGGTTTTAGTAATCATTTAGTCTCAACTAAA
